>Addgene plasmid #195332 | SBE-NLS-mCherry PGK-rtTA3 | addgene full sequence | sequence record 384473 | Addgene NGS Result
TGTAGTCTTATGCAATACTCTTGTAGTCTTGCAACATGGTAACGATGAGTTAGCAACATGCCTTACAAGG
AGAGAAAAAGCACCGTGCATGCCGATTGGTGGAAGTAAGGTGGTACGATCGTGCCTTATTAGGAAGGCAA
CAGACGGGTCTGACATGGATTGGACGAACCACTGAATTGCCGCATTGCAGAGATATTGTATTTAAGTGCC
TAGCTCGATACATAAACGGGTCTCTCTGGTTAGACCAGATCTGAGCCTGGGAGCTCTCTGGCTAACTAGG
GAACCCACTGCTTAAGCCTCAATAAAGCTTGCCTTGAGTGCTTCAAGTAGTGTGTGCCCGTCTGTTGTGT
GACTCTGGTAACTAGAGATCCCTCAGACCCTTTTAGTCAGTGTGGAAAATCTCTAGCAGTGGCGCCCGAA
CAGGGACTTGAAAGCGAAAGGGAAACCAGAGGAGCTCTCTCGACGCAGGACTCGGCTTGCTGAAGCGCGC
ACGGCAAGAGGCGAGGGGCGGCGACTGGTGAGTACGCCAAAAATTTTGACTAGCGGAGGCTAGAAGGAGA
GAGATGGGTGCGAGAGCGTCAGTATTAAGCGGGGGAGAATTAGATCGCGATGGGAAAAAATTCGGTTAAG
GCCAGGGGGAAAGAAAAAATATAAATTAAAACATATAGTATGGGCAAGCAGGGAGCTAGAACGATTCGCA
GTTAATCCTGGCCTGTTAGAAACATCAGAAGGCTGTAGACAAATACTGGGACAGCTACAACCATCCCTTC
AGACAGGATCAGAAGAACTTAGATCATTATATAATACAGTAGCAACCCTCTATTGTGTGCATCAAAGGAT
AGAGATAAAAGACACCAAGGAAGCTTTAGACAAGATAGAGGAAGAGCAAAACAAAAGTAAGACCACCGCA
CAGCAAGCGGCCGCTGATCTTCAGACCTGGAGGAGGAGATATGAGGGACAATTGGAGAAGTGAATTATAT
AAATATAAAGTAGTAAAAATTGAACCATTAGGAGTAGCACCCACCAAGGCAAAGAGAAGAGTGGTGCAGA
GAGAAAAAAGAGCAGTGGGAATAGGAGCTTTGTTCCTTGGGTTCTTGGGAGCAGCAGGAAGCACTATGGG
CGCAGCGTCAATGACGCTGACGGTACAGGCCAGACAATTATTGTCTGGTATAGTGCAGCAGCAGAACAAT
TTGCTGAGGGCTATTGAGGCGCAACAGCATCTGTTGCAACTCACAGTCTGGGGCATCAAGCAGCTCCAGG
CAAGAATCCTGGCTGTGGAAAGATACCTAAAGGATCAACAGCTCCTGGGGATTTGGGGTTGCTCTGGAAA
ACTCATTTGCACCACTGCTGTGCCTTGGAATGCTAGTTGGAGTAATAAATCTCTGGAACAGATTTGGAAT
CACACGACCTGGATGGAGTGGGACAGAGAAATTAACAATTACACAAGCTTAATACACTCCTTAATTGAAG
AATCGCAAAACCAGCAAGAAAAGAATGAACAAGAATTATTGGAATTAGATAAATGGGCAAGTTTGTGGAA
TTGGTTTAACATAACAAATTGGCTGTGGTATATAAAATTATTCATAATGATAGTAGGAGGCTTGGTAGGT
TTAAGAATAGTTTTTGCTGTACTTTCTATAGTGAATAGAGTTAGGCAGGGATATTCACCATTATCGTTTC
AGACCCACCTCCCAACCCCGAGGGGACCCGACAGGCCCGAAGGAATAGAAGAAGAAGGTGGAGAGAGAGA
CAGAGACAGATCCATTCGATTAGTGAACGGATCTCGACGGTATCGATCACGAGACTAGCCTCGAGCGGCC
GCCCCCTTCACCGAGGGCCTATTTCCCATGATTCCTTCATATTTGCATATACGATACAAGGCTGTTAGAG
AGATAATTGGAATTAATTTGACTGTAAACACAAAGATATTAGTACAAAATACGTGACGTAGAAAGTAATA
ATTTCTTGGGTAGTTTGCAGTTTTAAAATTATGTTTTAAAATGGACTATCATATGCTTACCGTAACTTGA
AAGTATTTCGATTTCTTGGCTTTATATATCTTGTGGAAAGGACGAAACACCGGCAACAAGATGAAGAGCA
CCAACTCGAGTTGGTGCTCTTCATCTTGTTGTTTTTAATTCTCGACCTCGAGACAAATGGCAGTATTCAT
CCACAATTTTAAAAGAAAAGGGGGGATTGGGGGGTACAGTGCAGGGGAAAGAATAGTAGACATAATAGCA
ACAGACATACAAACTAAAGAATTACAAAAACAAATTACAAAAATTCAAAATTTTCGGGTTTATTACAGGG
ACAGCAGAGATCCACTTTGGCCGCGGCTCGAGGGGGTTGGGGTTGCGCCTTTTCCAAGGCAGCCCTGGGT
TTGCGCAGGGACGCGGCTGCTCTGGGCGTGGTTCCGGGAAACGCAGCGGCGCCGACCCTGGGTCTCGCAC
ATTCTTCACGTCCGTTCGCAGCGTCACCCGGATCTTCGCCGCTACCCTTGTGGGCCCCCCGGCGACGCTT
CCTGCTCCGCCCCTAAGTCGGGAAGGTTCCTTGCGGTTCGCGGCGTGCCGGACGTGACAAACGGAAGCCG
CACGTCTCACTAGTACCCTCGCAGACGGACAGCGCCAGGGAGCAATGGCAGCGCGCCGACCGCGATGGGC
TGTGGCCAATAGCGGCTGCTCAGCAGGGCGCGCCGAGAGCAGCGGCCGGGAAGGGGCGGTGCGGGAGGCG
GGGTGTGGGGCGGTAGTGTGGGCCCTGTTCCTGCCCGCGCGGTGTTCCGCATTCTGCAAGCCTCCGGAGC
GCACGTCGGCAGTCGGCTCCCTCGTTGACCGAATCACCGACCTCTCTCCCCAGGGGGATCCACCGGAGCT
TACCATGTCTAGGCTGGACAAGAGCAAAGTCATAAACGGAGCTCTGGAATTACTCAATGGTGTCGGTATC
GAAGGCCTGACGACAAGGAAACTCGCTCAAAAGCTGGGAGTTGAGCAGCCTACCCTGTACTGGCACGTGA
AGAACAAGCGGGCCCTGCTCGATGCCCTGCCAATCGAGATGCTGGACAGGCATCATACCCACTTCTGCCC
CCTGGAAGGCGAGTCATGGCAAGACTTTCTGCGGAACAACGCCAAGTCATACCGCTGTGCTCTCCTCTCA
CATCGCGACGGGGCTAAAGTGCATCTCGGCACCCGCCCAACAGAGAAACAGTACGAAACCCTGGAAAATC
AGCTCGCGTTCCTGTGTCAGCAAGGCTTCTCCCTGGAGAACGCACTGTACGCTCTGTCCGCCGTGGGCCA
CTTTACACTGGGCTGCGTATTGGAGGAACAGGAGCATCAAGTAGCAAAAGAGGAAAGAGAGACACCTACC
ACCGATTCTATGCCCCCACTTCTGAGACAAGCAATTGAGCTGTTCGACCGGCAGGGAGCCGAACCTGCCT
TCCTTTTCGGCCTGGAACTAATCATATGTGGCCTGGAGAAACAGCTAAAGTGCGAAAGCGGCGGGCCGAC
CGACGCCCTTGACGATTTTGACTTAGACATGCTCCCAGCCGATGCCCTTGACGATTTTGACCTTGACATG
CTCCCCGGGGAAATGCATGTTTAAACGACTGCTAGCGACTTCTAGATTATGCTAGCTCGGCCGCCTTGTA
CAGCTCGTCCATGCCGCCGGTGGAGTGGCGGCCCTCGGCGCGTTCGTACTGTTCCACGATGGTGTAGTCC
TCGTTGTGGGAGGTGATGTCCAACTTGATGTTGACGTTGTAGGCGCCGGGCAGCTGCACGGGCTTCTTGG
CCTTGTAGGTGGTCTTGACCTCAGCGTCGTAGTGGCCGCCGTCCTTCAGCTTCAGCCTCTGCTTGATCTC
GCCCTTCAGGGCGCCGTCCTCGGGGTACATCCGCTCGGAGGAGGCCTCCCAGCCCATGGTCTTCTTCTGC
ATTACGGGGCCGTCGGAGGGGAAGTTGGTGCCGCGCAGCTTCACCTTGTAGATGAACTCGCCGTCCTGCA
GGGAGGAGTCCTGGGTCACGGTCACCACGCCGCCGTCCTCGAAGTTCATCACGCGCTCCCACTTGAAGCC
CTCGGGGAAGGACAGCTTCAAGTAGTCGGGGATGTCGGCGGGGTGCTTCACGTAGGCCTTGGAGCCGTAC
ATGAACTGAGGGGACAGGATGTCCCAGGCGAAGGGCAGGGGGCCACCCTTGGTCACCTTCAGCTTGGCGG
TCTGGGTGCCCTCGTAGGGGCGGCCCTCGCCCTCGCCCTCGATCTCGAACTCGTGGCCGTTCACGGAGCC
CTCCATGTGCACCTTGAAGCGCATGAACTCCTTGATGATGGCCATGTTATCCTCCTCGCCCTTGCTCACC
ATCGAAGCCTCAACCTTTCTCTTCTTCTTTGGCGACATGGTGGCGACCGGCAGATCTGATCGGTCCCGGT
GTCTTCTATGGAGGTCAAAACAGCGTGGATGGCGTCTCCAGGGATCTGACGGTTCACTAAACCAGCTCTG
CTTATATAGGCCTCCCACCGTACACGCCTAGACTTGTCTGGCTCAGTATGTCTGGCTCCTTCTGTCTGGC
TTTCAATGTCTGGCTACAAATGTCTGGCTAACGTTGTCTGGCTTGGACTGTCTGGCTCGTTATGTCTGGC
TGAATGTGTCTGGCTCTGATTGTCTGGCTGCTGATGTCTGGCTTACCCTGTCTGGCTGACTACGCGTGTC
GACGGTACCTTTAAGACCAATGACTTACAAGGCAGCTGTAGATCTTAGCCACTTTTTAAAAGAAAAGGGG
GGACTGGAAGGGCTAATTCACTCCCAACGAAGACAAGATCTGCTTTTTGCTTGTACTGGGTCTCTCTGGT
TAGACCAGATCTGAGCCTGGGAGCTCTCTGGCTAACTAGGGAACCCACTGCTTAAGCCTCAATAAAGCTT
GCCTTGAGTGCTTCAAGTAGTGTGTGCCCGTCTGTTGTGTGACTCTGGTAACTAGAGATCCCTCAGACCC
TTTTAGTCAGTGTGGAAAATCTCTAGCAGTAGTAGTTCATGTCATCTTATTATTCAGTATTTATAACTTG
CAAAGAAATGAATATCAGAGAGTGAGAGGAACTTGTTTATTGCAGCTTATAATGGTTACAAATAAAGCAA
TAGCATCACAAATTTCACAAATAAAGCATTTTTTTCACTGCATTCTAGTTGTGGTTTGTCCAAACTCATC
AATGTATCTTATCATGTCTGGCTCTAGCTATCCCGCCCCTAACTCCGCCCATCCCGCCCCTAACTCCGCC
CAGTTCCGCCCATTCTCCGCCCCATGGCTGACTAATTTTTTTTATTTATGCAGAGGCCGAGGCCGCCTCG
GCCTCTGAGCTATTCCAGAAGTAGTGAGGAGGCTTTTTTGGAGGCCTAGGGACGTACCCAATTCGCCCTA
TAGTGAGTCGTATTACGCGCGCTCACTGGCCGTCGTTTTACAACGTCGTGACTGGGAAAACCCTGGCGTT
ACCCAACTTAATCGCCTTGCAGCACATCCCCCTTTCGCCAGCTGGCGTAATAGCGAAGAGGCCCGCACCG
ATCGCCCTTCCCAACAGTTGCGCAGCCTGAATGGCGAATGGG
[124 nt withheld, positions 5573-5696]
C
[91 nt withheld, positions 5698-5788]
A
[49 nt withheld, positions 5790-5838]
CCTTTGACGTTGGAGTCCACGTTCTTT
[37 nt withheld, positions 5866-5902]
ACCCTATCTCGGTCTATTCTTTTGATTTATAAGGGATTTTGCCGATTTCGGCCTATTGGTTAAAAAATGA
GCTGATTTAACAAAAATTTAACGCGAATTTTAACAAAATATTAACGCTTACAATTTAGGTGGCACTTTTC
GGGGAAATGTGCGCGGAACCCCTATTTGTTTATTTTTCTAAATACATTCAAATATGTATCCGCTCATGAG
ACAATAACCCTGATAAATGCTTCAATAATATTGAAAAAGGAAGAGTATGAGTATTCAACATTTCCGTGTC
GCCCTTATTCCCTTTTTTGCGGCATTTTGCCTTCCTGTTTTTGCTCACCCAGAAACGCTGGTGAAAGTAA
AAGATGCTGAAGATCAGTTGGGTGCACGAGTGGGTTACATCGAACTGGATCTCAACAGCGGTAAGATCCT
TGAGAGTTTTCGCCCCGAAGAACGTTTTCCAATGATGAGCACTTTTAAAGTTCTGCTATGTGGCGCGGTA
TTATCCCGTATTGACGCCGGGCAAGAGCAACTCGGTCGCCGCATACACTATTCTCAGAATGACTTGGTTG
AGTACTCACCAGTCACAGAAAAGCATCTTACGGATGGCATGACAGTAAGAGAATTATGCAGTGCTGCCAT
AACCATGAGTGATAACACTGCGGCCAACTTACTTCTGACAACGATCGGAGGACCGAAGGAGCTAACCGCT
TTTTTGCACAACATGGGGGATCATGTAACTCGCCTTGATCGTTGGGAACCGGAGCTGAATGAAGCCATAC
CAAACGACGAGCGTGACACCACGATGCCTGTAGCAATGGCAACAACGTTGCGCAAACTATTAACTGGCGA
ACTACTTACTCTAGCTTCCCGGCAACAATTAATAGACTGGATGGAGGCGGATAAAGTTGCAGGACCACTT
CTGCGCTCGGCCCTTCCGGCTGGCTGGTTTATTGCTGATAAATCTGGAGCCGGTGAGCGTGGGTCTCGCG
GTATCATTGCAGCACTGGGGCCAGATGGTAAGCCCTCCCGTATCGTAGTTATCTACACGACGGGGAGTCA
GGCAACTATGGATGAACGAAATAGACAGATCGCTGAGATAGGTGCCTCACTGATTAAGCATTGGTAACTG
TCAGACCAAGTTTACTCATATATACTTTAGATTGATTTAAAACTTCATTTTTAATTTAAAAGGATCTAGG
TGAAGATCCTTTTTGATAATCTCATGACCAAAATCCCTTAACGTGAGTTTTCGTTCCACTGAGCGTCAGA
CCCCGTAGAAAAGATCAAAGGATCTTCTTGAGATCCTTTTTTTCTGCGCGTAATCTGCTGCTTGCAAACA
AAAAAACCACCGCTACCAGCGGTGGTTTGTTTGCCGGATCAAGAGCTACCAACTCTTTTTCCGAAGGTAA
CTGGCTTCAGCAGAGCGCAGATACCAAATACTGTTCTTCTAGTGTAGCCGTAGTTAGGCCACCACTTCAA
GAACTCTGTAGCACCGCCTACATACCTCGCTCTGCTAATCCTGTTACCAGTGGCTGCTGCCAGTGGCGAT
AAGTCGTGTCTTACCGGGTTGGACTCAAGACGATAGTTACCGGATAAGGCGCAGCGGTCGGGCTGAACGG
GGGGTTCGTGCACACAGCCCAGCTTGGAGCGAACGACCTACACCGAACTGAGATACCTACAGCGTGAGCT
ATGAGAAAGCGCCACGCTTCCCGAAGGGAGAAAGGCGGACAGGTATCCGGTAAGCGGCAGGGTCGGAACA
GGAGAGCGCACGAGGGAGCTTCCAGGGGGAAACGCCTGGTATCTTTATAGTCCTGTCGGGTTTCGCCACC
TCTGACTTGAGCGTCGATTTTTGTGATGCTCGTCAGGGGGGCGGAGCCTATGGAAAAACGCCAGCAACGC
GGCCTTTTTACGGTTCCTGGCCTTTTGCTGGCCTTTTGCTCACATGTTCTTTCCTGCGTTATCCCCTGAT
TCTGTGGATAACCGTATTACCGCCTTTGAGTGAGCTGATACCGCTCGCCGCAGCCGAACGACCGAGCGCA
GCGAGTCAGTGAGCGAGGAAGCGGAAGAGCGCCCAATACGCAAACCGCCTCTCCCCGCGCGTTGGCCGAT
TCATTAATGCAGCTGGCACGACAGGTTTCCCGACTGGAAAGCGGGCAGTGAGCGCAACGCAATTAATGTG
AGTTAGCTCACTCATTAGGCACCCCAGGCTTTACACTTTATGCTTCCGGCTCGTATGTTGTGTGGAATTG
TGAGCGGATAACAATTTCACACAGGAAACAGCTATGACCATGATTACGCCAAGCGCGCAATTAACCCTCA
CTAAAGGGAACAAAAGCTGGAGCTGCAAGCTTAA
Features (pLannotate 1.2.2; 30 found; start..end, strand, type, name):
      1..227     +  promoter       RSV promoter: Rous sarcoma virus enhancer/promoter
    228..408     +  LTR            5' LTR (truncated): truncated 5' long terminal repeat (LTR) from HIV-1
    455..580     +  misc_feature   HIV-1 Ψ: packaging signal of human immunodeficiency virus type 1
    564..927     +  CDS            HIV-1 gag (fragment): gag protein from human immunodeficiency virus 1; gag
   1073..1306    +  misc_feature   RRE: The Rev response element (RRE) of HIV-1 allows for Rev-dependent mRNA export from the nucleus to the cytoplasm.
   1683..1783    +  CDS            Rev (fragment): human immunodeficiency virus 1 (HIV-1) Rev protein; rev; enhances nuclear export of unspliced and incompletely spliced viral mRNAs
   1833..2073    +  promoter       U6 promoter: RNA polymerase III promoter for human U6 snRNA
   2084..2104    +  CDS            CopGFP (fragment): green fluorescent protein 2 from Pontellina plumata, also known as ppluGFP2 (Shagin et al., 2004)
   2111..2131    -  CDS            CopGFP (fragment): green fluorescent protein 2 from Pontellina plumata, also known as ppluGFP2 (Shagin et al., 2004)
   2177..2294    +  misc_feature   cPPT/CTS: central polypurine tract and central termination sequence of HIV-1
   2343..2853    +  promoter       hPGK promoter: human phosphoglycerate kinase 1 promoter
   2875..3579    +  CDS            rtTA3: reverse tetracycline transactivator 3 activates expression from Tet-responsive promoters in the presence of doxycycline
   3635..4342    -  CDS            mCherry: mCherry is a basic (constitutively fluorescent) red fluorescent protein published in 2004, derived from Discosoma sp.. It is reported to be a very rapidly-maturing monomer with low acid sensitivity.
   4352..4450    -  CDS            UL126 (fragment): UL126_HCMVA - Protein predicted: Swiss-Prot protein existence level 4. From Human cytomegalovirus (strain AD169) (HHV-5) (Human herpesvirus 5).
   4474..4510    -  promoter       minimal CMV promoter (fragment): human cytomegalovirus (CMV) immediate early promoter
   4695..4763    +  CDS            nef (fragment): NEF_HV1Z2 - Experimental evidence at protein level: Swiss-Prot protein existence level 1. Extracellular Nef protein targets CD4(+) T-lymphocytes for apoptosis by interacting with CXCR4 surface receptors. From Human immunodeficiency virus type 1 group M subtype D (isolate Z2/CDC-Z34) (HIV-1).
   4765..4998    +  LTR            3' LTR (ΔU3): self-inactivating 3' long terminal repeat (LTR) from HIV-1
   5070..5191    +  polyA_signal   SV40 poly(A) signal: SV40 polyadenylation signal
   5231..5366    +  rep_origin     SV40 ori: SV40 origin of replication
   5387..5405    -  promoter       T7 promoter: promoter for bacteriophage T7 RNA polymerase
   5413..5568    +  CDS            lacZα (fragment): LacZα fragment of β-galactosidase; lacZ fragment
   5573..6001    +  rep_origin     f1 ori (sequence partly withheld): f1 bacteriophage origin of replication; arrow indicates direction of (+) strand synthesis
   6054..6158    +  promoter       AmpR promoter: bla
   6159..7019    +  CDS            AmpR: β-lactamase; bla; confers resistance to ampicillin, carbenicillin, and related antibiotics
   7190..7778    +  rep_origin     ori: high-copy-number ColE1/pMB1/pBR322/pUC origin of replication
   7961..8053    +  CDS            lacI (fragment): lac repressor; lacI; The lac repressor binds to the lac operator to inhibit transcription in E. coli. This inhibition can be relieved by adding lactose or isopropyl-β-D-thiogalactopyranoside (IPTG).
   8066..8087    +  protein_bind   CAP binding site: CAP binding activates transcription in the presence of cAMP. E. coli catabolite activator protein
   8102..8132    +  promoter       lac promoter: promoter for the E. coli lac operon
   8140..8156    +  protein_bind   lac operator: The lac repressor binds to the lac operator to inhibit transcription in E. coli. This inhibition can be relieved by adding lactose or isopropyl-β-D-thiogalactopyranoside (IPTG). lac repressor encoded by lacI
   8201..8219    +  promoter       T3 promoter: promoter for bacteriophage T3 RNA polymerase
