[The description below was written by a language model from this plasmid's Addgene catalogue record and pLannotate feature annotations shown in this document.]
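Description:
SBE-NLS-mCherry PGK-rtTA3 is a third-generation-style, self-inactivating HIV-1 lentiviral transfer plasmid built on the pLKO backbone. It combines a TGFβ signalling reporter with constitutive expression of a doxycycline-responsive transactivator. In bacteria it is maintained through a high-copy ColE1/pUC-type origin and selected with ampicillin (β-lactamase); an f1 origin, an SV40 origin and poly(A) signal, and remnants of lac and T7/T3 cloning elements are also present in the backbone. The viral portion comprises an RSV promoter fused to a truncated 5' LTR, the Ψ packaging signal with a gag fragment, the RRE for Rev-dependent export of genomic RNA, the cPPT/CTS, and a ΔU3 3' LTR that inactivates LTR promoter activity after integration.

Two cassettes sit between the LTRs in opposite orientations. In the forward direction, the human PGK promoter drives rtTA3, which activates Tet-responsive promoters when doxycycline is supplied, so transduced cells can be paired with a separate TRE-controlled transgene. On the reverse strand, a minimal CMV promoter drives nuclear-localised mCherry. The construct name and stated purpose indicate that Smad-binding elements (SBE) lie upstream of this minimal promoter, making red nuclear fluorescence a readout of TGFβ/Smad activity, but neither the SBE repeats nor the NLS is annotated in the feature table. The pLKO U6 promoter is retained, followed by two short inverted matches to CopGFP. This arrangement resembles an shRNA hairpin, although the record does not describe any knockdown function. No mammalian drug-selection marker is annotated.

The plasmid is suited to marking TGFβ-responsive cells while enabling inducible transgene expression in the same transduced population.
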