Addgene plasmid #195332: SBE-NLS-mCherry PGK-rtTA3
Purpose: Lentiviral construct of TGFβ reporter (nuclear mCherry) and hPGK driven rtTA3
Depositing lab: Elaine Fuchs. Depositing organization: Rockefeller University. Publication: Ras drives malignancy through stem cell crosstalk with the microenvironment. Yuan S, Stewart KS, Yang Y, Abdusselamoglu MD, Parigi SM, Feinberg TY, Tumaneng K, Yang H, Levorse JM, Polak L, Ng D, Fuchs E. Nature. 2022 Nov 30. doi: 10.1038/s41586-022-05475-6. PubMed 36450983.
Backbone
  Vector backbone: PLKO
  Vector type: Mammalian Expression, Lentiviral, RNAi
Growth in bacteria
  Bacterial resistance: Ampicillin, 100 μg/mL
  Growth temperature: 37°C
  Growth strain: NEB Stable
  Copy number: High Copy
Gene/Insert 1
  Gene/Insert name: NLS-mCherry
  Species: Synthetic
  Insert size (bp): 762
  Promoter: miniCMV
  Cloning method: Unknown
  Sequencing primers: 5′ CTCGCTCAAAAGCTGGGAGT; 3′ AGATCTTGTCTTCGTTGGGAGTGA
Gene/Insert 2
  Gene/Insert name: rtTA3
  Species: Synthetic
  Insert size (bp): 720
  Promoter: hPGK
  Cloning method: Unknown
  Sequencing primers: 5′ GTAGTGTGGGCCCTGTTCCTGCC; 3′ AGCACAGCGGTATGACTTGG
Resource information
  A portion of this plasmid was derived from a plasmid made by: Naoki Oshimori
Terms and licenses: Academic/Nonprofit Terms; Industry Terms: Not Available to Industry
How to cite: SBE-NLS-mCherry PGK-rtTA3 was a gift from Elaine Fuchs (Addgene plasmid # 195332 ; http://n2t.net/addgene:195332 ; RRID:Addgene_195332)
